>Addgene plasmid #78236 | pDHJS3 AS+ | depositor full sequence | sequence record 148985 | Full plasmid sequence
CACCTAAATTGTAAGCGTTAATATTTTGTTAAAATTCGCGTTAAATTTTTGTTAAATCAGCTCATTTTTT
AACCAATAGGCCGAAATCGGCAAAATCCCTTATAAATCAAAAGAATAGACCGAGATAGGGT
[37 nt withheld, positions 132-168]
AAAGAACGTGGACTCCAACGTCAAAGG
[49 nt withheld, positions 196-244]
T
[91 nt withheld, positions 246-336]
G
[124 nt withheld, positions 338-461]
CCCATTCGCCATTCAGGCTGCGCAACTGTTGGGAAGGGCGATCGGTGCGGGCCTCTTCGCTATTACGCCA
GCTGGCGAAAGGGGGATGTGCTGCAAGGCGATTAAGTTGGGTAACGCCAGGGTTTTCCCAGTCACGACGT
TGTAAAACGACGGCCAGTGAATTGTAATACGACTCACTATAGGGCGAATTGGGTACCGGGCCCCCCCTCG
AGGTCGACGGTATCGATAAGCTAGATCTATAACTTCGTATAGCATACATTATACGAAGTTATGAATTCAG
GACCTTGAACGCGAGGTGCGCGGCTGTCAGGATTACGCGTGATTATCTGGCCCGGGCTACTCGGTGTACA
ACAAGGTCTTCGATTTCGAGGCCCCTGTGCGCGGTCAGAATGCCAAAATGGTTATGACCTCCGTATCCGG
CCACATGATGCAGCTGGCATTCCAGGTGTCTTACAAAAATTGGAGAACGGTGGATCCGCGCTCTTTATTC
GACGCGCCGGTGGAAAAGGGCGTGGGCTCGGATTATGAGCCTATCAAAAGGACCTTGGAACGCGAGGTGC
GCGGCTGTCAGGGATTGATTATCTGGACGGATTGCGATCGCGAGGGCGAGAACATTGGCTACGAGATTAT
TGATGTGCGGCCGCATCCGAGCCATTGGAAGATTAGGTTCTGCATGCGCACACAATTGATGACTTGATCT
AGAATAACTTCGTATAGCATACATTATACGAAGTTATCATATGAGCTCCAGCTTTTGTTCCCTTTAGTGA
GGGTTAATTTCGAGCTTGGCGTAATCATGGTCATAGCTGTTTCCTGTGTGAAATTGTTATCCGCTCACAA
TTCCACACAACATACGAGCCGGAAGCATAAAGTGTAAAGCCTGGGGTGCCTAATGAGTGAGCTAACTCAC
ATTAATTGCGTTGCGCTCACTGCCCGCTTTCCAGTCGGGAAACCTGTCGTGCCAGCTGCATTAATGAATC
GGCCAACGCGCGGGGAGAGGCGGTTTGCGTATTGGGCGCTCTTCCGCTTCCTCGCTCACTGACTCGCTGC
GCTCGGTCGTTCGGCTGCGGCGAGCGGTATCAGCTCACTCAAAGGCGGTAATACGGTTATCCACAGAATC
AGGGGATAACGCAGGAAAGAACATGTGAGCAAAAGGCCAGCAAAAGGCCAGGAACCGTAAAAAGGCCGCG
TTGCTGGCGTTTTTCCATAGGCTCCGCCCCCCTGACGAGCATCACAAAAATCGACGCTCAAGTCAGAGGT
GGCGAAACCCGACAGGACTATAAAGATACCAGGCGTTTCCCCCTGGAAGCTCCCTCGTGCGCTCTCCTGT
TCCGACCCTGCCGCTTACCGGATACCTGTCCGCCTTTCTCCCTTCGGGAAGCGTGGCGCTTTCTCATAGC
TCACGCTGTAGGTATCTCAGTTCGGTGTAGGTCGTTCGCTCCAAGCTGGGCTGTGTGCACGAACCCCCCG
TTCAGCCCGACCGCTGCGCCTTATCCGGTAACTATCGTCTTGAGTCCAACCCGGTAAGACACGACTTATC
GCCACTGGCAGCAGCCACTGGTAACAGGATTAGCAGAGCGAGGTATGTAGGCGGTGCTACAGAGTTCTTG
AAGTGGTGGCCTAACTACGGCTACACTAGAAGGACAGTATTTGGTATCTGCGCTCTGCTGAAGCCAGTTA
CCTTCGGAAAAAGAGTTGGTAGCTCTTGATCCGGCAAACAAACCACCGCTGGTAGCGGTGGTTTTTTTGT
TTGCAAGCAGCAGATTACGCGCAGAAAAAAAGGATCTCAAGAAGATCCTTTGATCTTTTCTACGGGGTCT
GACGCTCAGTGGAACGAAAACTCACGTTAAGGGATTTTGGTCATGAGATTATCAAAAAGGATCTTCACCT
AGATCCTTTTAAATTAAAAATGAAGTTTTAAATCAATCTAAAGTATATATGAGTAAACTTGGTCTGACAG
TTACCAATGCTTAATCAGTGAGGCACCTATCTCAGCGATCTGTCTATTTCGTTCATCCATAGTTGCCTGA
CTCCCCGTCGTGTAGATAACTACGATACGGGAGGGCTTACCATCTGGCCCCAGTGCTGCAATGATACCGC
GAGACCCACGCTCACCGGCTCCAGATTTATCAGCAATAAACCAGCCAGCCGGAAGGGCCGAGCGCAGAAG
TGGTCCTGCAACTTTATCCGCCTCCATCCAGTCTATTAATTGTTGCCGGGAAGCTAGAGTAAGTAGTTCG
CCAGTTAATAGTTTGCGCAACGTTGTTGCCATTGCTACAGGCATCGTGGTGTCACGCTCGTCGTTTGGTA
TGGCTTCATTCAGCTCCGGTTCCCAACGATCAAGGCGAGTTACATGATCCCCCATGTTGTGCAAAAAAGC
GGTTAGCTCCTTCGGTCCTCCGATCGTTGTCAGAAGTAAGTTGGCCGCAGTGTTATCACTCATGGTTATG
GCAGCACTGCATAATTCTCTTACTGTCATGCCATCCGTAAGATGCTTTTCTGTGACTGGTGAGTACTCAA
CCAAGTCATTCTGAGAATAGTGTATGCGGCGACCGAGTTGCTCTTGCCCGGCGTCAATACGGGATAATAC
CGCGCCACATAGCAGAACTTTAAAAGTGCTCATCATTGGAAAACGTTCTTCGGGGCGAAAACTCTCAAGG
ATCTTACCGCTGTTGAGATCCAGTTCGATGTAACCCACTCGTGCACCCAACTGATCTTCAGCATCTTTTA
CTTTCACCAGCGTTTCTGGGTGAGCAAAAACAGGAAGGCAAAATGCCGCAAAAAAGGGAATAAGGGCGAC
ACGGAAATGTTGAATACTCATACTCTTCCTTTTTCAATATTATTGAAGCATTTATCAGGGTTATTGTCTC
ATGAGCGGATACATATTTGAATGTATTTAGAAAAATAAACAAATAGGGGTTCCGCGCACATTTCCCCGAA
AAGTGC
Features (pLannotate 1.2.2; 15 found; start..end, strand, type, name):
     33..461     -  rep_origin     f1 ori (sequence partly withheld): f1 bacteriophage origin of replication; arrow indicates direction of (+) strand synthesis
    466..623     -  CDS            lacZα (fragment): LacZα fragment of β-galactosidase; lacZ fragment
    626..644     +  promoter       T7 promoter: promoter for bacteriophage T7 RNA polymerase
    653..693     -  misc_feature   MCS (fragment): pBluescript multiple cloning site
    700..733     +  protein_bind   loxP: Cre-mediated recombination occurs in the 8-bp core sequence (GCATACAT). Cre recombinase
    796..1098    +  CDS            TOP3A (fragment): TOP3A_ARATH - Experimental evidence at protein level: Swiss-Prot protein existence level 1. Releases the supercoiling and torsional tension of DNA introduced during the DNA replication and transcription by transiently cleaving and rejoining one strand of the DNA duplex. Introduces a single-strand break via transesterification at a target site in duplex DNA. The scissile phosphodiester is attacked by the catalytic tyrosine of the enzyme, resulting in the formation of a DNA-(5'-phosphotyrosyl)- enzyme intermediate and the expulsion of a 3'-OH DNA strand. The free DNA strand then undergoes passag
   1165..1198    +  protein_bind   loxP: Cre-mediated recombination occurs in the 8-bp core sequence (GCATACAT). Cre recombinase
   1222..1240    -  promoter       T3 promoter: promoter for bacteriophage T3 RNA polymerase
   1285..1301    -  protein_bind   lac operator: The lac repressor binds to the lac operator to inhibit transcription in E. coli. This inhibition can be relieved by adding lactose or isopropyl-β-D-thiogalactopyranoside (IPTG). lac repressor encoded by lacI
   1309..1339    -  promoter       lac promoter: promoter for the E. coli lac operon
   1354..1375    -  protein_bind   CAP binding site: CAP binding activates transcription in the presence of cAMP. E. coli catabolite activator protein
   1388..1480    -  CDS            lacI (fragment): lac repressor; lacI; The lac repressor binds to the lac operator to inhibit transcription in E. coli. This inhibition can be relieved by adding lactose or isopropyl-β-D-thiogalactopyranoside (IPTG).
   1663..2251    -  rep_origin     ori: high-copy-number ColE1/pMB1/pBR322/pUC origin of replication
   2422..3282    -  CDS            AmpR: β-lactamase; bla; confers resistance to ampicillin, carbenicillin, and related antibiotics
   3283..3387    -  promoter       AmpR promoter: bla
