[The description below was written by a language model from this plasmid's Addgene catalogue record and pLannotate feature annotations shown in this document.]
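Description:
pDHJS3 AS+ is a high-copy phagemid built on the pBluescript SK+ backbone and is one of a set of four plasmids used together to assemble a double Holliday junction substrate (DHJS), a topologically constrained DNA molecule made for biochemical study. It is propagated in E. coli through a ColE1/pUC-type origin and selected with ampicillin via the β-lactamase gene and its native promoter. The f1 bacteriophage origin allows one strand of the plasmid to be packaged and recovered as single-stranded DNA when helper phage functions are supplied, which the record notes is required for this construct.

The payload sits in the former multiple cloning site, interrupting lacZα. It consists of two 34 bp loxP sites from phage P1, both annotated on the same strand, flanking a roughly 300 bp segment called sequence "A" that the catalogue attributes to Drosophila melanogaster. The automated annotation labels this segment as a fragment resembling a topoisomerase III alpha coding sequence (matched to an Arabidopsis entry). This is a homology call, and the segment appears to serve as defined DNA rather than as an expressed gene. The flanking T7 and T3 promoters, lac promoter/operator and CAP site are backbone remnants. The record does not spell out the assembly scheme, but the design is consistent with producing single strands from the different plasmids, annealing them, and using Cre recombinase at the loxP sites to yield the junction-containing molecule. The sequence record is 3,407 nt, slightly shorter than the 3,413 bp catalogue size.
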