Addgene plasmid #78236: pDHJS3 AS+
Purpose: One of four plasmids needed to create the double Holliday junction substrate (DHJS).
Depositing lab: Tao-shih Hsieh. Depositing organization: Duke University. Publication: A novel, topologically constrained DNA molecule containing a double Holliday junction: design, synthesis, and initial biochemical characterization. Plank JL, Hsieh TS. J Biol Chem. 2006 Jun 23;281(25):17510-6. Epub 2006 Apr 11. 10.1074/jbc.M602933200 PubMed 16608853.
Backbone
  Vector backbone: pBluescript SK+
  Backbone manufacturer: Stratagene
  Backbone size w/o insert (bp): 2961
  Total vector size (bp): 3413
  Modifications to backbone: inserted two loxP sites with sequence A in between
  Vector type: phagemid
Growth in bacteria
  Bacterial resistance: Ampicillin, 100 μg/mL
  Growth temperature: 37°C
  Growth strain: DH5alpha
  Growth instructions: This plasmid requires a helper phagemid to make single stranded DNA. Suggested helper phaemids: M13K07 (available from NEB) or pM13g (available from Andrew Bradbury at Los Alamos National Laboratory- PMID: 17088290). If using M13K07 helper phagemid, transform plasmid DNA in XL2 MRF'. If using pM13g helper phagemid, transform plasmid DNA in DH5alpha.
  Copy number: High Copy
Gene/Insert 1
  Gene/Insert name: loxP
  Species: P1
  Insert size (bp): 34
  Cloning method: Restriction Enzyme; 5′ cloning site BglII (not destroyed); 3′ cloning site EcoRI (not destroyed)
  Sequencing primers: 5′ none
Gene/Insert 2
  Gene/Insert name: sequence "A"
  Species: D. melanogaster (fly)
  Insert size (bp): 300
  Cloning method: Restriction Enzyme; 5′ cloning site EcoRI (not destroyed); 3′ cloning site XbaI (not destroyed)
  Sequencing primers: 5′ none
Gene/Insert 3
  Gene/Insert name: loxP2
  Species: P1
  Insert size (bp): 34
  Cloning method: Restriction Enzyme; 5′ cloning site XbaI (not destroyed); 3′ cloning site NdeI (not destroyed)
  Sequencing primers: 5′ none
Terms and licenses: Academic/Nonprofit Terms; Industry Terms: Not Available to Industry
How to cite: pDHJS3 AS+ was a gift from Tao-shih Hsieh (Addgene plasmid # 78236 ; http://n2t.net/addgene:78236 ; RRID:Addgene_78236)
