>Addgene plasmid #78236 | pDHJS3 AS+ | addgene partial sequence | sequence record 147887 | F1ori-R 5'-AGGGAAGAAAGCGAAAGGAG-3'
[61 nt withheld, positions 1-61]
CCCATTCGCCATTCAGGCTGCGCAACTGTTGGGAAGGGCGATCGGTGCGGGCCTCTTCGCTATTACGCCA
GCTGGCGAAAGGGGGATGTGCTGCAAGGCGATTAAGTTGGGTAACGCCAGGGTTTTCCCAGTCACGACGT
TGTAAAACGACGGCCAGTGAATTGTAATACGACTCACTATAGGGCGAATTGGGTACCGGGCCCCCCCTCG
AGGTCGACGGTATCGATAAGCTAGATCTATAACTTCGTATAGCATACATTATACGAAGTTATGAATTCAG
GACCTTGAACGCGAGGTGCGCGGCTGTCAGGATTACGCGTGATTATCTGGCCCGGGCTACTCGGTGTACA
ACAAGGTCTTCGATTTCGAGGCCCCTGTGCGCGGTCAGAATGCCAAAATGGTTATGACCTCCGTATCCGG
CCACATGATGCAGCTGGCATTCCAGGTGTCTTACAAAAATTGGAGAACGGTGGATCCGCGCTCTTTATTC
GACGCGCCGGTGGAAAAGGGCGTGGGCTCGGATTATGAGCCTATCAAAAGGACCTTGGAACGCGAGGTGC
GCGGCTGTCAGGGATTGATTATCTGGACGGATTGCGATCGCGAGGGCGAGAACATTGGCTACGAGATTAT
TGATGTGCGGCCGCATCCGAGCCATTGGAAGATTAGGTTCTGCATGCGCACACAATTGATGACTTGATCT
AGAATAACTTCGTATAGCATACATTATACGAAGTTATCATATGAGCTCCAGCTTTTGTTCCCTTTAGTGA
GGGTTAATTTCGAGCTTGGCGTAATCATGGTCATAGCTGTTTCCTGTGTGAAATTGTTATCCGCTCACAA
TTCCACACAACATACGAGCCGGAAGCATAAAGTGTAAAGCCTGGGGTGCCTAATGAGTGAGCTAACTCAC
ATTAATTGCGTTGCGCTCACTGCCCGCTTTCCAGTCGGGAAACCTGTC
