>Addgene plasmid #78236 | pDHJS3 AS+ | addgene partial sequence | sequence record 148986 | L4440 5'-AGCGAGTCAGTGAGCGAG-3'
CCTCTCCCCGCGCGTTGGCCGATTCATTAATGCAGCTGGCACGACAGGTTTCCCGACTGGAAAGCGGGCA
GTGAGCGCAACGCAATTAATGTGAGTTAGCTCACTCATTAGGCACCCCAGGCTTTACACTTTATGCTTCC
GGCTCGTATGTTGTGTGGAATTGTGAGCGGATAACAATTTCACACAGGAAACAGCTATGACCATGATTAC
GCCAAGCTCGAAATTAACCCTCACTAAAGGGAACAAAAGCTGGAGCTCATATGATAACTTCGTATAATGT
ATGCTATACGAAGTTATTCTAGATCAAGTCATCAATTGTGTGCGCATGCAGAACCTAATCTTCCAATGGC
TCGGATGCGGCCGCACATCAATAATCTCGTAGCCAATGTTCTCGCCCTCGCGATCGCAATCCGTCCAGAT
AATCAATCCCTGACAGCCGCGCACCTCGCGTTCCAAGGTCCTTTTGATAGGCTCATAATCCGAGCCCACG
CCCTTTTCCACCGGCGCGTCGAATAAAGAGCGCGGATCCACCGTTCTCCAATTTTTGTAAGACACCTGGA
ATGCCAGCTGCATCATGTGGCCGGATACGGAGGTCATAACCATTTTGGCATTCTGACCGCGCACAGGGGC
CTCGAAATCGAAGACCTTGTTGTACACCGAGTAGCCCGGGCCAGATAATCACGCGTAATCCTGACAGCCG
CGCACCTCGCGTTCAAGGTCCTGAATTCATAACTTCGTATAATGTATGCTATACGAAGTTATAGATCTAG
CTTATCGATACCGTCGACCTCGAGGGGGGGCCCGGTACCCAATTCGCCCTATAGTGAGTCGTATTACAAT
TCACTGGCCGTCGTTTTACAACGTCGTGACTGGGAAAACCCTGGCGTTACCCAACTTAATCGCCTTGCAG
CACATCCCCCTTTCGCCAGCTGGCGTAATAGCGAAGAGGCCCGCACCGATCGCCCTTCCCAACAGTTGCG
CAGCCTGAATGGCGAATGGGACGCGCCCTGTAGCGGCGCATTAAGCGCGGCGGG
